Addgene plasmid #184948: pJT305 Pa01 Lenti pEF-attB LSR GFP
Purpose: Lentiviral delivery of recombinase landing pad
Depositing lab: Michael Bassik & Ami Bhatt & Lacra Bintu & Patrick Hsu. Depositing organization: Stanford University. Publication: Systematic discovery of recombinases for efficient integration of large DNA sequences into the human genome. Durrant MG, Fanton A, Tycko J, Hinks M, Chandrasekaran SS, Perry NT, Schaepe J, Du PP, Lotfy P, Bassik MC, Bintu L, Bhatt AS, Hsu PD. Nat Biotechnol. 2022 Oct 10. pii: 10.1038/s41587-022-01494-w. doi: 10.1038/s41587-022-01494-w. PubMed 36217031.
Backbone
  Vector backbone: n/a
  Vector type: Mammalian Expression, Lentiviral, Synthetic Biology
Growth in bacteria
  Bacterial resistance: Ampicillin, 100 μg/mL
  Growth temperature: 37°C
  Growth strain: NEB Stable
  Copy number: High Copy
Gene/Insert
  Gene/Insert name: Pa01 Lenti pEF1a-attB LSR GFP (alt name: Large serine recombinase from microbial mobile genetic element and GFP)
  Species: Synthetic
  Cloning method: Gibson Cloning
Terms and licenses: Academic/Nonprofit Terms; Industry Terms: Not Available to Industry
Depositor comments: This plasmid can be used to integrate a landing pad for the recombinase into the genome. Then, a donor with a matching attachment site can be recombined into the landing pad. The attB Is downstream the pEF1a promoter, such that the donor can trap the promoter, which will also knockout expression of the recombinase and GFP.
How to cite: pJT305 Pa01 Lenti pEF-attB LSR GFP was a gift from Michael Bassik & Ami Bhatt & Lacra Bintu & Patrick Hsu (Addgene plasmid # 184948 ; http://n2t.net/addgene:184948 ; RRID:Addgene_184948)
