[The description below was written by a language model from this plasmid's Addgene catalogue record and pLannotate feature annotations shown in this document.]
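Description:
pJT305 Pa01 Lenti pEF-attB LSR GFP is a third-generation-style HIV-1 lentiviral transfer plasmid, built to install a recombinase "landing pad" in the genome of mammalian cells. The record names no specific backbone. In bacteria it is maintained through a high-copy ColE1/pUC-type origin and selected with ampicillin (AmpR under its own promoter). An f1 origin is also present, along with an SV40/EM7-driven BleoR cassette that lies outside the viral LTRs. A CMV enhancer/promoter fused to a truncated 5' LTR drives production of the packaged viral RNA. This RNA carries the Ψ packaging signal with a partial gag sequence, the RRE for Rev-dependent export, the cPPT/CTS, a WPRE, and a truncated 3' LTR followed by a bGH polyadenylation signal.

The payload is a single EF-1α promoter-driven unit. An attachment site (attB) sits immediately downstream of the promoter, followed by the coding sequence for the Pa01 large serine recombinase, which derives from a microbial mobile genetic element, and then EGFP. The annotation software left the roughly 1.7 kb between the attB region and EGFP unlabelled, which is presumably where the recombinase lies. It matched only a short fragment to the φC31 attB, so the site is best taken as the cognate Pa01 site described by the depositors. How the recombinase and EGFP are linked is not stated.

After transduction, cells with an integrated landing pad express the recombinase and fluoresce green. A donor carrying the matching attachment site can then recombine into the pad. Because attB lies between the promoter and the coding sequences, integration places the donor cargo under EF-1α control (promoter trapping). It also cuts off recombinase and GFP expression, so loss of fluorescence provides a readout of successful integration.
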