Features (pLannotate 1.2.2; 32 found; start..end, strand, type, name):
     31..83      -  misc_feature   bom (fragment): basis of mobility region from pBR322
    238..617     +  enhancer       CMV enhancer: human cytomegalovirus immediate early enhancer
    618..817     +  promoter       CMV promoter: human cytomegalovirus (CMV) immediate early promoter
    835..1015    +  LTR            5' LTR (truncated): truncated 5' long terminal repeat (LTR) from HIV-1
   1062..1187    +  misc_feature   HIV-1 Ψ: packaging signal of human immunodeficiency virus type 1
   1171..1534    +  CDS            HIV-1 gag (fragment): gag protein from human immunodeficiency virus 1; gag
   1680..1913    +  misc_feature   RRE: The Rev response element (RRE) of HIV-1 allows for Rev-dependent mRNA export from the nucleus to the cytoplasm.
   2290..2390    +  CDS            Rev (fragment): human immunodeficiency virus 1 (HIV-1) Rev protein; rev; enhances nuclear export of unspliced and incompletely spliced viral mRNAs
   2440..2557    +  misc_feature   cPPT/CTS: central polypurine tract and central termination sequence of HIV-1
   2609..2675    +  CDS            small t antigen (fragment): SV40 (simian virus 40) small t antigen
   2682..3860    +  promoter       EF-1α promoter: strong constitutive promoter for human elongation factor EF-1α
   3874..3895    -  protein_bind   attB (fragment): attB site for the φC31 integrase (Groth et al., 2000) phage φC31 integrase
   5621..6337    +  CDS            EGFP: the original enhanced GFP (Yang et al., 1996) mammalian codon-optimized
   6338..6362    +  misc_feature   MCS (fragment): pBluescript multiple cloning site
   6362..6950    +  misc_feature   WPRE: woodchuck hepatitis virus posttranscriptional regulatory element
   6887..7468    +  CDS            nef (fragment): NEF_HV1H2 - Experimental evidence at protein level: Swiss-Prot protein existence level 1. Extracellular Nef protein targets CD4(+) T-lymphocytes for apoptosis by interacting with CXCR4 surface receptors. From Human immunodeficiency virus type 1 group M subtype B (isolate HXB2) (HIV-1).
   7475..7655    +  LTR            5' LTR (truncated): truncated 5' long terminal repeat (LTR) from HIV-1
   7687..7911    +  polyA_signal   bGH poly(A) signal: bovine growth hormone polyadenylation signal
   7915..7936    +  promoter       SV40 promoter (fragment): SV40 enhancer and early promoter
   7957..8385    +  rep_origin     f1 ori (sequence partly withheld): f1 bacteriophage origin of replication; arrow indicates direction of (+) strand synthesis
   8399..8728    +  promoter       SV40 promoter: SV40 enhancer and early promoter
   8776..8823    +  promoter       EM7 promoter: synthetic bacterial promoter&nbsp
   8842..9216    +  CDS            BleoR: antibiotic-binding protein; Sh ble from Streptoalloteichus hindustanus; confers resistance to bleomycin, phleomycin, and Zeocin™
   9226..9351    +  CDS            ble (fragment): BLE_KLEPN - Experimental evidence at protein level: Swiss-Prot protein existence level 1. Binding protein with a strong affinity to the bleomycin family of antibiotics. Binds to CL990; an antimitotic-antibiotic compound. From Klebsiella pneumoniae.
   9346..9467    +  polyA_signal   SV40 poly(A) signal: SV40 polyadenylation signal
   9538..9560    -  protein_bind   lac operator (fragment): The lac repressor binds to the lac operator to inhibit transcription in E. coli. This inhibition can be relieved by adding lactose or isopropyl-β-D-thiogalactopyranoside (IPTG). lac repressor encoded by lacI
   9564..9594    -  promoter       lac promoter: promoter for the E. coli lac operon
   9609..9630    -  protein_bind   CAP binding site: CAP binding activates transcription in the presence of cAMP. E. coli catabolite activator protein
   9643..9735    -  CDS            lacI (fragment): lac repressor; lacI; The lac repressor binds to the lac operator to inhibit transcription in E. coli. This inhibition can be relieved by adding lactose or isopropyl-β-D-thiogalactopyranoside (IPTG).
   9918..10506   -  rep_origin     ori: high-copy-number ColE1/pMB1/pBR322/pUC origin of replication
  10677..11537   -  CDS            AmpR: β-lactamase; bla; confers resistance to ampicillin, carbenicillin, and related antibiotics
  11538..11642   -  promoter       AmpR promoter: bla
>Addgene plasmid #184948 | pJT305 Pa01 Lenti pEF-attB LSR GFP | addgene full sequence | sequence record 364910 | Addgene NGS Result
GTCGACGGATCGGGAGATCTCCCGATCCCCTATGGTGCACTCTCAGTACAATCTGCTCTGATGCCGCATA
GTTAAGCCAGTATCTGCTCCCTGCTTGTGTGTTGGAGGTCGCTGAGTAGTGCGCGAGCAAAATTTAAGCT
ACAACAAGGCAAGGCTTGACCGACAATTGCATGAAGAATCTGCTTAGGGTTAGGCGTTTTGCGCTGCTTC
GCGATGTACGGGCCAGATATACGCGTTGACATTGATTATTGACTAGTTATTAATAGTAATCAATTACGGG
GTCATTAGTTCATAGCCCATATATGGAGTTCCGCGTTACATAACTTACGGTAAATGGCCCGCCTGGCTGA
CCGCCCAACGACCCCCGCCCATTGACGTCAATAATGACGTATGTTCCCATAGTAACGCCAATAGGGACTT
TCCATTGACGTCAATGGGTGGAGTATTTACGGTAAACTGCCCACTTGGCAGTACATCAAGTGTATCATAT
GCCAAGTACGCCCCCTATTGACGTCAATGACGGTAAATGGCCCGCCTGGCATTATGCCCAGTACATGACC
TTATGGGACTTTCCTACTTGGCAGTACATCTACGTATTAGTCATCGCTATTACCATGGTGATGCGGTTTT
GGCAGTACATCAATGGGCGTGGATAGCGGTTTGACTCACGGGGATTTCCAAGTCTCCACCCCATTGACGT
CAATGGGAGTTTGTTTTGGCACCAAAATCAACGGGACTTTCCAAAATGTCGTAACAACTCCGCCCCATTG
ACGCAAATGGGCGGTAGGCGTGTACGGTGGGAGGTCTATATAAGCAGCGCGTTTTGCCTGTACTGGGTCT
CTCTGGTTAGACCAGATCTGAGCCTGGGAGCTCTCTGGCTAACTAGGGAACCCACTGCTTAAGCCTCAAT
AAAGCTTGCCTTGAGTGCTTCAAGTAGTGTGTGCCCGTCTGTTGTGTGACTCTGGTAACTAGAGATCCCT
CAGACCCTTTTAGTCAGTGTGGAAAATCTCTAGCAGTGGCGCCCGAACAGGGACTTGAAAGCGAAAGGGA
AACCAGAGGAGCTCTCTCGACGCAGGACTCGGCTTGCTGAAGCGCGCACGGCAAGAGGCGAGGGGCGGCG
ACTGGTGAGTACGCCAAAAATTTTGACTAGCGGAGGCTAGAAGGAGAGAGATGGGTGCGAGAGCGTCAGT
ATTAAGCGGGGGAGAATTAGATCGCGATGGGAAAAAATTCGGTTAAGGCCAGGGGGAAAGAAAAAATATA
AATTAAAACATATAGTATGGGCAAGCAGGGAGCTAGAACGATTCGCAGTTAATCCTGGCCTGTTAGAAAC
ATCAGAAGGCTGTAGACAAATACTGGGACAGCTACAACCATCCCTTCAGACAGGATCAGAAGAACTTAGA
TCATTATATAATACAGTAGCAACCCTCTATTGTGTGCATCAAAGGATAGAGATAAAAGACACCAAGGAAG
CTTTAGACAAGATAGAGGAAGAGCAAAACAAAAGTAAGACCACCGCACAGCAAGCGGCCGCTGATCTTCA
GACCTGGAGGAGGAGATATGAGGGACAATTGGAGAAGTGAATTATATAAATATAAAGTAGTAAAAATTGA
ACCATTAGGAGTAGCACCCACCAAGGCAAAGAGAAGAGTGGTGCAGAGAGAAAAAAGAGCAGTGGGAATA
GGAGCTTTGTTCCTTGGGTTCTTGGGAGCAGCAGGAAGCACTATGGGCGCAGCGTCAATGACGCTGACGG
TACAGGCCAGACAATTATTGTCTGGTATAGTGCAGCAGCAGAACAATTTGCTGAGGGCTATTGAGGCGCA
ACAGCATCTGTTGCAACTCACAGTCTGGGGCATCAAGCAGCTCCAGGCAAGAATCCTGGCTGTGGAAAGA
TACCTAAAGGATCAACAGCTCCTGGGGATTTGGGGTTGCTCTGGAAAACTCATTTGCACCACTGCTGTGC
CTTGGAATGCTAGTTGGAGTAATAAATCTCTGGAACAGATTTGGAATCACACGACCTGGATGGAGTGGGA
CAGAGAAATTAACAATTACACAAGCTTAATACACTCCTTAATTGAAGAATCGCAAAACCAGCAAGAAAAG
AATGAACAAGAATTATTGGAATTAGATAAATGGGCAAGTTTGTGGAATTGGTTTAACATAACAAATTGGC
TGTGGTATATAAAATTATTCATAATGATAGTAGGAGGCTTGGTAGGTTTAAGAATAGTTTTTGCTGTACT
TTCTATAGTGAATAGAGTTAGGCAGGGATATTCACCATTATCGTTTCAGACCCACCTCCCAACCCCGAGG
GGACCCGACAGGCCCGAAGGAATAGAAGAAGAAGGTGGAGAGAGAGACAGAGACAGATCCATTCGATTAG
TGAACGGATCGGCACTGCGTGCGCCAATTCTGCAGACAAATGGCAGTATTCATCCACAATTTTAAAAGAA
AAGGGGGGATTGGGGGGTACAGTGCAGGGGAAAGAATAGTAGACATAATAGCAACAGACATACAAACTAA
AGAATTACAAAAACAAATTACAAAAATTCAAAATTTTCGGGTTTATTACAGGGACAGCAGAGATCCAGTT
TGGTTAATTAATGCAAAGATGGATAAAGTTTTAAACAGAGAGGAATCTTTGCAGCTAATGGACCTTCTAG
GTCTTGAAAGGAGTGGGAATTGGCTCCGGTGCCCGTCAGTGGGCAGAGCGCACATCGCCCACAGTCCCCG
AGAAGTTGGGGGGAGGGGTCGGCAATTGAACCGGTGCCTAGAGAAGGTGGCGCGGGGTAAACTGGGAAAG
TGATGTCGTGTACTGGCTCCGCCTTTTTCCCGAGGGTGGGGGAGAACCGTATATAAGTGCAGTAGTCGCC
GTGAACGTTCTTTTTCGCAACGGGTTTGCCGCCAGAACACAGGTAAGTGCCGTGTGTGGTTCCCGCGGGC
CTGGCCTCTTTACGGGTTATGGCCCTTGCGTGCCTTGAATTACTTCCACCTGGCTGCAGTACGTGATTCT
TGATCCCGAGCTTCGGGTTGGAAGTGGGTGGGAGAGTTCGAGGCCTTGCGCTTAAGGAGCCCCTTCGCCT
CGTGCTTGAGTTGAGGCCTGGCCTGGGCGCTGGGGCCGCCGCGTGCGAATCTGGTGGCACCTTCGCGCCT
GTCTCGCTGCTTTCGATAAGTCTCTAGCCATTTAAAATTTTTGATGACCTGCTGCGACGCTTTTTTTCTG
GCAAGATAGTCTTGTAAATGCGGGCCAAGATCTGCACACTGGTATTTCGGTTTTTGGGGCCGCGGGCGGC
GACGGGGCCCGTGCGTCCCAGCGCACATGTTCGGCGAGGCGGGGCCTGCGAGCGCGGCCACCGAGAATCG
GACGGGGGTAGTCTCAAGCTGGCCGGCCTGCTCTGGTGCCTGGCCTCGCGCCGCCGTGTATCGCCCCGCC
CTGGGCGGCAAGGCTGGCCCGGTCGGCACCAGTTGCGTGAGCGGAAAGATGGCCGCTTCCCGGCCCTGCT
GCAGGGAGCTCAAAATGGAGGACGCGGCGCTCGGGAGAGCGGGCGGGTGAGTCACCCACACAAAGGAAAA
GGGCCTTTCCGTCCTCAGCCGTCGCTTCATGTGACTCCACGGAGTACCGGGCGCCGTCCAGGCACCTCGA
TTAGTTCTCGAGCTTTTGGAGTACGTCGTCTTTAGGTTGGGGGGAGGGGTTTTATGCGATGGAGTTTCCC
CACACTGAGTGGGTGGAGACTGAAGTTAGGCCAGCTTGGCACTTGATGTAATTCTCCTTGGAATTTGCCC
TTTTTGAGTTTGGATCTTGGTTCATTCTCAAGCCTCAGACAGTGGTTCAAAGTTTTTTTCTTCCATTTCA
GGTGTCGTGACCGGTTTCCCTTCGCACCCGCACCGCGGCTTCGAGACCGTGACCTACATGCTCGAAGGGC
GTATGCGCCACGAAGACCACCTCGGCAATCGCGGCCTGCTCAAGGCCGCCACCATGGGCCCTAGCGCCTT
CAGCTACGTGCGCTTTAGCAGCGGCAAGCAGGCCAAGGGCAGCTCTGAACACAGACAGAGAGCCATGCTG
GGACAGTGGCTGGAACAGCACCCTAGCTTCACACTGAGTGATCTGCGGTTCGAGGACCTGGGCAGAAGCG
GATTCAGCGGCGAGCACCTGGATCACGGCCTGGGCCAGCTGCTGGCTGCTATCGACAGCGGCGCCATCAA
GAGCGGAGATGTGATCCTGGTCGAGGCCGTGGACAGAATCGGCAGACTGGAGCCTCTGGAAATGCTGCCT
CTGTTCTCCAGAATCGTGAAGGCCGGCGTGTCCGTTATCACCCTGGAAGATGGCCACGTTTACGACCGGA
GCTCCGTGAACGAGACATCTCTGTTTCTGCTGGTGGCCAAAATCCAGCAGGCCCACGAGTACTCTAATAG
ACTGTCTCGAAGAATCAACGCCTCTTACACCGCTCGGAGAGAAAAAGCTAAAGCAGGCCTGGGCATCAAG
AGAGAGACACCTGTGTGGCTGACCACAGACGGCCAACTGGTGCCTCACGTGGCCCCTCACATCGCCCAGG
CTTTTCAGGACTACGCCGATGGCCTGGGAGAGAGAAGGATTTGTAGAAAGCTGCGGGAGAGCGGCCTGGA
AGAATTCTCCAAGACCAACGCCACCACCGTGCGGAGATGGCTGAAGAACCGGACCGCCATTGGATATTGG
AACGACATCCCTGATGTGTACCCTCATGTCGTGGACCCTGCTCTGTTCTACCAGGTGCAGCAGCGCCTGG
ACGCCCCTAAGGTGGACAGAGCCAAGCCCAGCGCTCACTACCTGACAGGCCTCGTGAAGTGCGCCGTGTG
CGGCAGAAACTACAACTACAAACAGCGGAAGCACACCGACCCCGCTATGCTGTGCACCAGCAGAGCCAGA
CTGGCCGGGGAAGGCTGCAGCAATAGCAAGACATACCCCGTGATAGTTCTGGACCAGGTGCGGAAGCTGA
CCAGCCTGCCGTTCCTGCAACACGCCATGGAATCCGCCTCATCTCAGGCCGACCCAAGCAGCCAGAGACT
GGCCGTGATCGACGGCGAAATCGGCGAGCTGTCCAGAAAGATCAGCGAGGCCACAAAGGCCCTGCTGGTG
CTGGGCTTCACCCCTGAGATCCAGGAGAGCCTGGAACAGCTCAAGACCGCCAGAGAAGCCCTGGAGGAAG
AAAGAGCCACCCTGCTGCTGCCTCAGGCCGAGAAGCTGACAACAGCTCAGCTGGAGGCCTTCAGCAACGG
CCTGCTGGACGACGAGCCCATGAAGCTCAACCACGTGCTTCAGACCGCCGGCTACAGCATGGTGGTGCAC
CCCGACGGCTCTATCGACGTGGATGGAAAAAGATTCGTGTACGAGGGCGCTAGCCGGAAAGAGAAAGTGT
ACAAGCTGAGACTGATCGGCGAGGATAAGCAGTGGAGCCTGCCCATCCTGACCCCACAGATGGCCACTTA
CAAGTCCCTGTTCATGGCCGCTGTGCGGCTGCCTGGCGACCCCAGCGAGGAAGAGCTGAGACGGTTCGAG
GAAGCCAAGCACAGCGAGCGGGCTAGCGGCAGTGGAGAGGGCAGAGGAAGTCTGCTAACATGCGGTGACG
TCGAGGAGAATCCTGGCCCAGTGAGCAAGGGCGAGGAGCTGTTCACCGGGGTGGTGCCCATCCTGGTCGA
GCTGGACGGCGACGTAAACGGCCACAAGTTCAGCGTGTCCGGCGAGGGCGAGGGCGATGCCACCTACGGC
AAGCTGACCCTGAAGTTCATCTGCACCACCGGCAAGCTGCCCGTGCCCTGGCCCACCCTCGTGACCACCC
TGACCTACGGCGTGCAGTGCTTCAGCCGCTACCCCGACCACATGAAGCAGCACGACTTCTTCAAGTCCGC
CATGCCCGAAGGCTACGTCCAGGAGCGCACCATCTTCTTCAAGGACGACGGCAACTACAAGACCCGCGCC
GAGGTGAAGTTCGAGGGCGACACCCTGGTGAACCGCATCGAGCTGAAGGGCATCGACTTCAAGGAGGACG
GCAACATCCTGGGGCACAAGCTGGAGTACAACTACAACAGCCACAACGTCTATATCATGGCCGACAAGCA
GAAGAACGGCATCAAGGTGAACTTCAAGATCCGCCACAACATCGAGGACGGCAGCGTGCAGCTCGCCGAC
CACTACCAGCAGAACACCCCCATCGGCGACGGCCCCGTGCTGCTGCCCGACAACCACTACCTGAGCACCC
AGTCCGCCCTGAGCAAAGACCCCAACGAGAAGCGCGATCACATGGTCCTGCTGGAGTTCGTGACCGCCGC
CGGGATCACTCTCGGCATGGACGAGCTGTACAAGTAAGAATTCGATATCAAGCTTATCGATAATCAACCT
CTGGATTACAAAATTTGTGAAAGATTGACTGGTATTCTTAACTATGTTGCTCCTTTTACGCTATGTGGAT
ACGCTGCTTTAATGCCTTTGTATCATGCTATTGCTTCCCGTATGGCTTTCATTTTCTCCTCCTTGTATAA
ATCCTGGTTGCTGTCTCTTTATGAGGAGTTGTGGCCCGTTGTCAGGCAACGTGGCGTGGTGTGCACTGTG
TTTGCTGACGCAACCCCCACTGGTTGGGGCATTGCCACCACCTGTCAGCTCCTTTCCGGGACTTTCGCTT
TCCCCCTCCCTATTGCCACGGCGGAACTCATCGCCGCCTGCCTTGCCCGCTGCTGGACAGGGGCTCGGCT
GTTGGGCACTGACAATTCCGTGGTGTTGTCGGGGAAATCATCGTCCTTTCCTTGGCTGCTCGCCTGTGTT
GCCACCTGGATTCTGCGCGGGACGTCCTTCTGCTACGTCCCTTCGGCCCTCAATCCAGCGGACCTTCCTT
CCCGCGGCCTGCTGCCGGCTCTGCGGCCTCTTCCGCGTCTTCGCCTTCGCCCTCAGACGAGTCGGATCTC
CCTTTGGGCCGCCTCCCCGCATCGATACCGTCGACCTCGAGACCTAGAAAAACATGGAGCAATCACAAGT
AGCAATACAGCAGCTACCAATGCTGATTGTGCCTGGCTAGAAGCACAAGAGGAGGAGGAGGTGGGTTTTC
CAGTCACACCTCAGGTACCTTTAAGACCAATGACTTACAAGGCAGCTGTAGATCTTAGCCACTTTTTAAA
AGAAAAGGGGGGACTGGAAGGGCTAATTCACTCCCAACGAAGACAAGATATCCTTGATCTGTGGATCTAC
CACACACAAGGCTACTTCCCTGATTGGCAGAACTACACACCAGGGCCAGGGATCAGATATCCACTGACCT
TTGGATGGTGCTACAAGCTAGTACCAGTTGAGCAAGAGAAGGTAGAAGAAGCCAATGAAGGAGAGAACAC
CCGCTTGTTACACCCTGTGAGCCTGCATGGGATGGATGACCCGGAGAGAGAAGTATTAGAGTGGAGGTTT
GACAGCCGCCTAGCATTTCATCACATGGCCCGAGAGCTGCATCCGGACTGTACTGGGTCTCTCTGGTTAG
ACCAGATCTGAGCCTGGGAGCTCTCTGGCTAACTAGGGAACCCACTGCTTAAGCCTCAATAAAGCTTGCC
TTGAGTGCTTCAAGTAGTGTGTGCCCGTCTGTTGTGTGACTCTGGTAACTAGAGATCCCTCAGACCCTTT
TAGTCAGTGTGGAAAATCTCTAGCAGGGCCCGTTTAAACCCGCTGATCAGCCTCGACTGTGCCTTCTAGT
TGCCAGCCATCTGTTGTTTGCCCCTCCCCCGTGCCTTCCTTGACCCTGGAAGGTGCCACTCCCACTGTCC
TTTCCTAATAAAATGAGGAAATTGCATCGCATTGTCTGAGTAGGTGTCATTCTATTCTGGGGGGTGGGGT
GGGGCAGGACAGCAAGGGGGAGGATTGGGAAGACAATAGCAGGCATGCTGGGGATGCGGTGGGCTCTATG
GCTTCTGAGGCGGAAAGAACCAGCTGGGGCTCTAGGGGGTATCCCC
[124 nt withheld, positions 7957-8080]
C
[91 nt withheld, positions 8082-8172]
A
[49 nt withheld, positions 8174-8222]
CCTTTGACGTTGGAGTCCACGTTCTTT
[37 nt withheld, positions 8250-8286]
ACCCTATCTCGGTCTATTCTTTTGATTTATAAGGGATTTTGCCGATTTCGGCCTATTGGTTAAAAAATGA
GCTGATTTAACAAAAATTTAACGCGAATTAATTCTGTGGAATGTGTGTCAGTTAGGGTGTGGAAAGTCCC
CAGGCTCCCCAGCAGGCAGAAGTATGCAAAGCATGCATCTCAATTAGTCAGCAACCAGGTGTGGAAAGTC
CCCAGGCTCCCCAGCAGGCAGAAGTATGCAAAGCATGCATCTCAATTAGTCAGCAACCATAGTCCCGCCC
CTAACTCCGCCCATCCCGCCCCTAACTCCGCCCAGTTCCGCCCATTCTCCGCCCCATGGCTGACTAATTT
TTTTTATTTATGCAGAGGCCGAGGCCGCCTCTGCCTCTGAGCTATTCCAGAAGTAGTGAGGAGGCTTTTT
TGGAGGCCTAGGCTTTTGCAAAAAGCTCCCGGGAGCTTGTATATCCATTTTCGGATCTGATCAGCACGTG
TTGACAATTAATCATCGGCATAGTATATCGGCATAGTATAATACGACAAGGTGAGGAACTAAACCATGGC
CAAGTTGACCAGTGCCGTTCCGGTGCTCACCGCGCGCGACGTCGCCGGAGCGGTCGAGTTCTGGACCGAC
CGGCTCGGGTTCTCCCGGGACTTCGTGGAGGACGACTTCGCCGGTGTGGTCCGGGACGACGTGACCCTGT
TCATCAGCGCGGTCCAGGACCAGGTGGTGCCGGACAACACCCTGGCCTGGGTGTGGGTGCGCGGCCTGGA
CGAGCTGTACGCCGAGTGGTCGGAGGTCGTGTCCACGAACTTCCGGGACGCCTCCGGGCCGGCCATGACC
GAGATCGGCGAGCAGCCGTGGGGGCGGGAGTTCGCCCTGCGCGACCCGGCCGGCAACTGCGTGCACTTCG
TGGCCGAGGAGCAGGACTGACACGTGCTACGAGATTTCGATTCCACCGCCGCCTTCTATGAAAGGTTGGG
CTTCGGAATCGTTTTCCGGGACGCCGGCTGGATGATCCTCCAGCGCGGGGATCTCATGCTGGAGTTCTTC
GCCCACCCCAACTTGTTTATTGCAGCTTATAATGGTTACAAATAAAGCAATAGCATCACAAATTTCACAA
ATAAAGCATTTTTTTCACTGCATTCTAGTTGTGGTTTGTCCAAACTCATCAATGTATCTTATCATGTCTG
TATACCGTCGACCTCTAGCTAGAGCTTGGCGTAATCATGGTCATAGCTGTTTCCTGTGTGAAATTGTTAT
CCGCTCACAATTCCACACAACATACGAGCCGGAAGCATAAAGTGTAAAGCCTGGGGTGCCTAATGAGTGA
GCTAACTCACATTAATTGCGTTGCGCTCACTGCCCGCTTTCCAGTCGGGAAACCTGTCGTGCCAGCTGCA
TTAATGAATCGGCCAACGCGCGGGGAGAGGCGGTTTGCGTATTGGGCGCTCTTCCGCTTCCTCGCTCACT
GACTCGCTGCGCTCGGTCGTTCGGCTGCGGCGAGCGGTATCAGCTCACTCAAAGGCGGTAATACGGTTAT
CCACAGAATCAGGGGATAACGCAGGAAAGAACATGTGAGCAAAAGGCCAGCAAAAGGCCAGGAACCGTAA
AAAGGCCGCGTTGCTGGCGTTTTTCCATAGGCTCCGCCCCCCTGACGAGCATCACAAAAATCGACGCTCA
AGTCAGAGGTGGCGAAACCCGACAGGACTATAAAGATACCAGGCGTTTCCCCCTGGAAGCTCCCTCGTGC
GCTCTCCTGTTCCGACCCTGCCGCTTACCGGATACCTGTCCGCCTTTCTCCCTTCGGGAAGCGTGGCGCT
TTCTCATAGCTCACGCTGTAGGTATCTCAGTTCGGTGTAGGTCGTTCGCTCCAAGCTGGGCTGTGTGCAC
GAACCCCCCGTTCAGCCCGACCGCTGCGCCTTATCCGGTAACTATCGTCTTGAGTCCAACCCGGTAAGAC
ACGACTTATCGCCACTGGCAGCAGCCACTGGTAACAGGATTAGCAGAGCGAGGTATGTAGGCGGTGCTAC
AGAGTTCTTGAAGTGGTGGCCTAACTACGGCTACACTAGAAGAACAGTATTTGGTATCTGCGCTCTGCTG
AAGCCAGTTACCTTCGGAAAAAGAGTTGGTAGCTCTTGATCCGGCAAACAAACCACCGCTGGTAGCGGTG
GTTTTTTTGTTTGCAAGCAGCAGATTACGCGCAGAAAAAAAGGATCTCAAGAAGATCCTTTGATCTTTTC
TACGGGGTCTGACGCTCAGTGGAACGAAAACTCACGTTAAGGGATTTTGGTCATGAGATTATCAAAAAGG
ATCTTCACCTAGATCCTTTTAAATTAAAAATGAAGTTTTAAATCAATCTAAAGTATATATGAGTAAACTT
GGTCTGACAGTTACCAATGCTTAATCAGTGAGGCACCTATCTCAGCGATCTGTCTATTTCGTTCATCCAT
AGTTGCCTGACTCCCCGTCGTGTAGATAACTACGATACGGGAGGGCTTACCATCTGGCCCCAGTGCTGCA
ATGATACCGCGAGACCCACGCTCACCGGCTCCAGATTTATCAGCAATAAACCAGCCAGCCGGAAGGGCCG
AGCGCAGAAGTGGTCCTGCAACTTTATCCGCCTCCATCCAGTCTATTAATTGTTGCCGGGAAGCTAGAGT
AAGTAGTTCGCCAGTTAATAGTTTGCGCAACGTTGTTGCCATTGCTACAGGCATCGTGGTGTCACGCTCG
TCGTTTGGTATGGCTTCATTCAGCTCCGGTTCCCAACGATCAAGGCGAGTTACATGATCCCCCATGTTGT
GCAAAAAAGCGGTTAGCTCCTTCGGTCCTCCGATCGTTGTCAGAAGTAAGTTGGCCGCAGTGTTATCACT
CATGGTTATGGCAGCACTGCATAATTCTCTTACTGTCATGCCATCCGTAAGATGCTTTTCTGTGACTGGT
GAGTACTCAACCAAGTCATTCTGAGAATAGTGTATGCGGCGACCGAGTTGCTCTTGCCCGGCGTCAATAC
GGGATAATACCGCGCCACATAGCAGAACTTTAAAAGTGCTCATCATTGGAAAACGTTCTTCGGGGCGAAA
ACTCTCAAGGATCTTACCGCTGTTGAGATCCAGTTCGATGTAACCCACTCGTGCACCCAACTGATCTTCA
GCATCTTTTACTTTCACCAGCGTTTCTGGGTGAGCAAAAACAGGAAGGCAAAATGCCGCAAAAAAGGGAA
TAAGGGCGACACGGAAATGTTGAATACTCATACTCTTCCTTTTTCAATATTATTGAAGCATTTATCAGGG
TTATTGTCTCATGAGCGGATACATATTTGAATGTATTTAGAAAAATAAACAAATAGGGGTTCCGCGCACA
TTTCCCCGAAAAGTGCCACCTGAC
